Addgene plasmid #124006: JPF0515
Purpose: Encodes pCMV-C driving expression of mAzamiGreen with an mScarlet normalization in a PiggyBac destination vector
Depositing lab: Hana El-Samad. Depositing organization: University of California, San Francisco (UCSF). Publication: A Toolkit for Rapid Modular Construction of Biological Circuits in Mammalian Cells. Fonseca JP, Bonny AR, Kumar GR, Ng AH, Town J, Wu QC, Aslankoohi E, Chen SY, Dods G, Harrigan P, Osimiri LC, Kistler AL, El-Samad H. ACS Synth Biol. 2019 Nov 15;8(11):2593-2606. doi: 10.1021/acssynbio.9b00322. Epub 2019 Nov 5. PubMed 31686495.
Backbone
  Vector backbone: MTK0_043
  Vector type: Mammalian Expression
Growth in bacteria
  Bacterial resistance: Kanamycin, 50 μg/mL
  Growth temperature: 37°C
  Growth strain: DH5alpha
  Copy number: Unknown
Gene/Insert
  Gene/Insert name: PB_pCMV-C-NLS-mAzamiGreen-bghpA_pCAG-H2B::mScarlet-rglpA
  Cloning method: Restriction Enzyme; 5′ cloning site unknown (unknown if destroyed); 3′ cloning site unknown (unknown if destroyed)
Terms and licenses: Academic/Nonprofit Terms; Industry Terms: Not Available to Industry
Depositor comments: Plasmid used to generate Fig .2a Please visit https://www.biorxiv.org/content/10.1101/506188v2 for BioRxiv preprint
How to cite: JPF0515 was a gift from Hana El-Samad (Addgene plasmid # 124006 ; http://n2t.net/addgene:124006 ; RRID:Addgene_124006)
