[The description below was written by a language model from this plasmid's Addgene catalogue record and pLannotate feature annotations shown in this document.]
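Description:
JPF0515 is a mammalian expression plasmid built on the MTK0_043 backbone, described as a PiggyBac destination vector from a modular toolkit for assembling genetic circuits in mammalian cells. It is propagated in E. coli through a high-copy ColE1/pUC-type origin and selected with kanamycin via an aph(3')-Ia cassette. T3 and T7 phage promoters flank this bacterial segment. The PiggyBac terminal repeats implied by the "PB" designation are not called out in the automated annotation, so their positions cannot be confirmed from the feature tables. The two available sequence records (depositor and sequencing-derived) differ by only two nucleotides and give essentially identical feature maps.

The payload consists of two reporter transcription units plus a mammalian selection cassette. In the first unit, a promoter named pCMV-C drives NLS-tagged, humanized monomeric Azami-Green, terminated by a bGH polyadenylation signal. The annotation recognises only a short match to a truncated CMV promoter (CMVd3) upstream of the green reporter, consistent with pCMV-C being a weakened CMV variant, although the record does not define it further. The second unit uses the CAG arrangement (CMV enhancer, chicken β-actin promoter and chimeric intron) to express histone H2B fused to mScarlet, ending in a rabbit β-globin polyadenylation signal. The short HBB "fragment" hit is most likely part of that globin 3′ region rather than a separate coding sequence. This constitutive nuclear red signal serves as an internal normalisation control for the green output. A separate full CMV enhancer/promoter drives a hygromycin resistance gene with its own bGH poly(A), allowing selection of mammalian cells, presumably after transposase-mediated integration. The depositor notes the plasmid was used to generate a figure panel in the toolkit publication, which fits a role in characterising the strength of this promoter part.
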