Features (pLannotate 1.2.2; 18 found; start..end, strand, type, name):
    239..539     +  enhancer       CMV enhancer: human cytomegalovirus immediate early enhancer
    540..743     +  promoter       CMV promoter: human cytomegalovirus (CMV) immediate early promoter
    777..1798    +  CDS            HygR (fragment): aminoglycoside phosphotransferase from E. coli; aph(4)-Ia; confers resistance to hygromycin
   1817..2024    +  polyA_signal   bGH poly(A) signal: bovine growth hormone polyadenylation signal
   2344..2362    -  promoter       T3 promoter: promoter for bacteriophage T3 RNA polymerase
   2402..3217    -  CDS            KanR: aminoglycoside phosphotransferase; aph(3')-Ia; confers resistance to kanamycin in bacteria or G418 (Geneticin®) in eukaryotes
   3442..4030    +  rep_origin     ori: high-copy-number ColE1/pMB1/pBR322/pUC origin of replication
   4142..4160    +  promoter       T7 promoter: promoter for bacteriophage T7 RNA polymerase
   4751..4795    +  promoter       CMVd3 promoter: truncated human cytomegalovirus (CMV) immediate early promoter that yields strongly reduced expression relative to the full-length promoter
   4879..5550    +  CDS            hmAzami-Green: humanized monomeric Azami-Green fluorescent protein mammalian codon-optimized
   5577..5801    +  polyA_signal   bGH poly(A) signal: bovine growth hormone polyadenylation signal
   6049..6352    +  enhancer       CMV enhancer: human cytomegalovirus immediate early enhancer
   6354..6629    +  promoter       chicken β-actin promoter: No description available
   6630..7642    +  intron         chimeric intron: chimera between introns from chicken β-actin and rabbit β-globin
   7703..8080    +  CDS            H2B: human histone H2B; HIST1H2BJ
   8087..8779    +  CDS            mScarlet: mScarlet is a basic (constitutively fluorescent) red fluorescent protein published in 2016, derived from synthetic construct. It has moderate acid sensitivity.
   8874..8948    +  CDS            HBB (fragment): HBB_PONPY - Experimental evidence at transcript level: Swiss-Prot protein existence level 2. Involved in oxygen transport from the lung to the various peripheral tissues. From Pongo pygmaeus (Bornean orangutan).
   9019..9074    +  polyA_signal   β-globin poly(A) signal: rabbit β-globin polyadenylation signal (Gil and Proudfoot, 1987)
>Addgene plasmid #124006 | JPF0515 | depositor full sequence | sequence record 236828 | JPF0515 sequence 9438 bps
GTTACAGAGATGTTACGAACCCTGAACAGGTTGACTATTAATTGTGTCTGCTTGATGTGGACACCAGGTG
GCGCTGGACATCAGATTTGGAGAGGCAGTTGTCTAGGGAACCGGGCTCTGTGCCAGCGCAGGAGGCAGGC
TGGCTCTCCTATTCCAGGGATGCTCATCCAGGAAGGAAAGGTTGCATGCTGGACACACTAACCTTACAGC
GGTGGGCTCTATGGGGTACCTACGTAGGTACATAACTTACGGTAAATGGCCCGCCTGGCTGACCGCCCAA
CGACCCCCGCCCATTGACGTCAATAATGACGTATGTTCCCATAGTAACGCCAATAGGGACTTTCCATTGA
CGTCAATGGGTGGAGTATTTACGGTAAACTGCCCACTTGGCAGTACATCAAGTGTATCATATGCCAAGTA
CGCCCCCTATTGACGTCAATGACGGTAAATGGCCCGCCTGGCATTATGCCCAGTACATGACCTTATGGGA
CTTTCCTACTTGGCAGTACATCTACGTATTAGTCATCGCTATTACCATGGTGATGCGGTTTTGGCAGTAC
ATCAATGGGCGTGGATAGCGGTTTGACTCACGGGGATTTCCAAGTCTCCACCCCATTGACGTCAATGGGA
GTTTGTTTTGGCACCAAAATCAACGGGACTTTCCAAAATGTCGTAACAACTCCGCCCCATTGACGCAAAT
GGGCGGTAGGCGTGTACGGTGGGAGGTCTATATAAGCAGAGCTCGTTTAGTGAACCGTCAGATAGCCACC
ATGGGTAAAAAGCCTGAACTCACCGCGACGTCTGTCGAGAAGTTTCTGATCGAAAAGTTCGACAGCGTGT
CCGACCTGATGCAGCTCTCGGAGGGCGAAGAATCTCGTGCTTTCAGCTTCGATGTAGGAGGGCGTGGATA
TGTCCTGCGGGTAAATAGCTGCGCCGATGGTTTCTACAAAGATCGTTATGTTTATCGGCACTTTGCATCG
GCCGCGCTCCCGATTCCGGAAGTGCTTGACATTGGGGAATTTAGCGAGAGCCTGACCTATTGCATCTCCC
GCCGTGCACAGGGTGTCACGTTGCAAGACCTGCCTGAAACCGAACTGCCCGCTGTTCTGCAACCGGTCGC
GGAGGCCATGGATGCGATCGCTGCGGCCGATCTTAGCCAGACGAGCGGGTTCGGCCCATTCGGACCGCAA
GGAATCGGTCAATACACTACATGGCGTGATTTCATATGCGCGATTGCTGATCCCCATGTGTATCACTGGC
AAACTGTGATGGACGACACCGTCAGTGCGTCCGTCGCGCAGGCTCTCGATGAGCTGATGCTTTGGGCCGA
GGACTGCCCCGAAGTCCGGCACCTCGTGCACGCGGATTTCGGCTCCAACAATGTCCTGACGGACAATGGC
CGCATAACAGCGGTCATTGACTGGAGCGAGGCGATGTTCGGGGATTCCCAATACGAGGTCGCCAACATCT
TCTTCTGGAGGCCGTGGTTGGCTTGTATGGAGCAGCAGACGCGCTACTTCGAGCGGAGGCATCCGGAGCT
TGCAGGATCGCCGCGGCTCCGGGCGTATATGCTCCGCATTGGTCTTGACCAACTCTATCAGAGCTTGGTT
GACGGCAATTTCGATGATGCAGCTTGGGCGCAGGGTCGATGCGACGCAATCGTCCGATCCGGAGCCGGGA
CTGTCGGGCGTACACAAATCGCCCGCAGAAGCGCGGCCGTCTGGACCGATGGCTGTGTAGAAGTACTCGC
CGATAGTGGAAACCGACGCCCCAGCACTCGTCCGAGGGCAAAGGAATAACTCGAGCGACGCCTCGACTGT
GCCTTCTAGTTGCCAGCCATCTGTTGTTTGCCCCTCCCCCGTGCCTTCCTTGACCCTGGAAGGTGCCACT
CCCACTGTCCTTTCCTAATAAAATGAGGAAATTGCATCGCATTGTCTGAGTAGGTGTCATTCTATTCTGG
GGGGTGGGGTGGGGCAGGACAGCAAGGGGGAGGATTGGGAAGACAATAGCAGGCATGCTGGGGATGCGGT
GGGCTCTATGAGTATCGATACTAGTTAAAAGTTTTGTTACTTTATAGAAGAAATTTTGAGTTTTTGTTTT
TTTTTAATAAATAAATAAACATAAATAAATTGTTTGTTGAATTTATTATTAGTATGTAAGTGTAAATATA
ATAAAACTTAATATCTATTCAAATTAATAAATAAACCTCGATATACAGACCGATAAAACACATGCGTCAA
TTTTACGCATGATTATCTTTAACGTACGTCACAATATGATTATCTTTCTAGGGTTAATCTAGTATACGCG
TATGCGGCCGCTTAATTAATCCAGCTTTTGTTCCCTTTAGTGAGGGTTAATTCCGAGCGGCCGCGTGTTA
CAACCAATTAACCAATTCTGATTAGAAAAACTCATCGAGCATCAAATGAAACTGCAATTTATTCATATCA
GGATTATCAATACCATATTTTTGAAAAAGCCGTTTCTGTAATGAAGGAGAAAACTCACCGAGGCAGTTCC
ATAGGATGGCAAGATCCTGGTATCGGTCTGCGATTCCGACTCGTCCAACATCAATACAACCTATTAATTT
CCCCTCGTCAAAAATAAGGTTATCAAGTGAGAAATCACCATGAGTGACGACTGAATCCGGTGAGAATGGC
AAAAGCTTATGCATTTCTTTCCAGACTTGTTCAACAGGCCAGCCATTACGCTCGTCATCAAAATCACTCG
CATCAACCAAACCGTTATTCATTCGTGATTGCGCCTGAGCGAGGCGAAATACGCGATCGCTGTTAAAAGG
ACAATTACAAACAGGAATCGAATGCAACCGGCGCAGGAACACTGCCAGCGCATCAACAATATTTTCACCT
GAATCAGGATATTCTTCTAATACCTGGAATGCTGTTTTCCCGGGGATCGCAGTGGTGAGTAACCATGCAT
CATCAGGAGTACGGATAAAATGCTTGATGGTCGGAAGAGGCATAAATTCCGTCAGCCAGTTTAGTCTGAC
CATCTCATCTGTAACATCATTGGCAACGCTACCTTTGCCATGTTTCAGAAACAACTCTGGCGCATCGGGC
TTCCCATACAATCGATAGATTGTCGCACCTGATTGCCCGACATTATCGCGAGCCCATTTATACCCATATA
AATCAGCATCCATGTTGGAATTTAATCGCGGCCTGGAGCAAGACGTTTCCCGTTGAATATGGCTCATAAC
ACCCCTTGTATTACTGTTTATGTAAGCAGACAGTTTTATTGTTCATGATGATATATTTTTATCTTGTGCA
ATGTAACATCAGAGATTTTGAGACACAACGTGGCTTTGTTGAATAAATCGAACTTTTGCTGAGTTGAAGG
ATCAGTCATGACCAAAATCCCTTAACGTGAGTTTTCGTTCCACTGAGCGTCAGACCCCGTAGAAAAGATC
AAAGGATCTTCTTGAGATCCTTTTTTTCTGCGCGTAATCTGCTGCTTGCAAACAAAAAAACCACCGCTAC
CAGCGGTGGTTTGTTTGCCGGATCAAGAGCTACCAACTCTTTTTCCGAAGGTAACTGGCTTCAGCAGAGC
GCAGATACCAAATACTGTTCTTCTAGTGTAGCCGTAGTTAGGCCACCACTTCAAGAACTCTGTAGCACCG
CCTACATACCTCGCTCTGCTAATCCTGTTACCAGTGGCTGCTGCCAGTGGCGATAAGTCGTGTCTTACCG
GGTTGGACTCAAGACGATAGTTACCGGATAAGGCGCAGCGGTCGGGCTGAACGGGGGGTTCGTGCACACA
GCCCAGCTTGGAGCGAACGACCTACACCGAACTGAGATACCTACAGCGTGAGCTATGAGAAAGCGCCACG
CTTCCCGAAGGGAGAAAGGCGGACAGGTATCCGGTAAGCGGCAGGGTCGGAACAGGAGAGCGCACGAGGG
AGCTTCCAGGGGGAAACGCCTGGTATCTTTATAGTCCTGTCGGGTTTCGCCACCTCTGACTTGAGCGTCG
ATTTTTGTGATGCTCGTCAGGGGGGCGGAGCCTATGGAAAAACGCCAGCAACGCGGCCTTTTTACGGTTC
CTGGCCTTTTGCTGGCCTTTTGCTCACATGTTCTTTCCTGCGTTATCCCCTGATTCTGTGGATAACCGTG
CGGCCGCCAATTAATACGACTCACTATAGGGCGAATTGGGGCGCGCCATTCTAGATTAACCCTAGAAAGA
TAGTCTGCGTAAAATTGACGCATGCATTCTTGAAATATTGCTCTCTCTTTCTAAATAGCGCGAATCCGTC
GCTGTGCATTTAGGACATCTCAGTCGCCGCTTGGAGCTCCCGTGAGGCGTGCTTGTCAATGCGGTAAGTG
TCACTGATTTTGAACTATAACGACCGCGTGAGTCAAAATGACGCATGATTATCTTTTACGTGACTTTTAA
GATTTAACTCATACGATAATTATATTGTTATTTCATGTTCTACTTACGTGATAACTTATTATATATATAT
TTTCTTGTTATAGATATCAACTAGAATGCTAGCATGGGCCCAGATCTCCATGGGCCCTGAATTCGCATCT
AGACTGAACTGGCCGATAATTGCAGACGAGGAGCATCGCCCTTCCCCGGCCCTCAGGTAAGAGGACCAAA
TACCGTAGCCGTTTCCAATTTCAGTCCTTTAGCGCCACCTGGTGCTAACTACTCTATCACGCTTTTATCC
AATAACTACCTTTGTAAATTTCCTTTCAAAAGTTCTGGCCGGGCGCGGTGGCAACGGCAAATGGGCGGTA
GGCGTGTACGGTGGGAGGTCTATATAAGCAGAGCTGGTTTAGTGAACCGTCAGATCCGCTAGCGCTACCG
GTCGCCACTATGCCCAAGAAGAAGAGGAAGGTGGAGGACGCCGGTTCTGTGAGCGTGATCAAGCCCGAGA
TGAAGATCAAGCTGTGCATGAGGGGCACCGTGAACGGCCACAACTTCGTGATCGAGGGCGAGGGCAAGGG
CAACCCCTACGAGGGCACCCAGATCCTGGACCTGAACGTGACCGAGGGCGCCCCCCTGCCCTTCGCCTAC
GACATCCTGACCACCGTGTTCCAGTACGGCAACAGGGCCTTCACCAAGTACCCCGCCGACATCCAGGACT
ACTTCAAGCAGACCTTCCCCGAGGGCTACCACTGGGAGAGGAGCATGACCTACGAGGACCAGGGCATCTG
CACCGCCACCAGCAACATCAGCATGAGGGGCGACTGCTTCTTCTACGACATCAGGTTCGACGGCACCAAC
TTCCCCCCCAACGGCCCCGTGATGCAGAAGAAGACCCTGAAGTGGGAGCCCAGCACCGAGAAGATGTACG
TGGAGGACGGCGTGCTGAAGGGCGACGTGAACATGAGGCTGCTGCTGGAGGGCGGCGGCCACTACAGGTG
CGACTTCAAGACCACCTACAAGGCCAAGAAGGAGGTGAGGCTGCCCGACGCCCACAAGATCGACCACAGG
ATCGAGATCCTGAAGCACGACAAGGACTACAACAAGGTGAAGCTGTACGAGAACGCCGTGGCCAGGTACT
CCATGCTGCCCAGCCAGGCCGGATCCTAACTCGAGCGACGCCTCGACTGTGCCTTCTAGTTGCCAGCCAT
CTGTTGTTTGCCCCTCCCCCGTGCCTTCCTTGACCCTGGAAGGTGCCACTCCCACTGTCCTTTCCTAATA
AAATGAGGAAATTGCATCGCATTGTCTGAGTAGGTGTCATTCTATTCTGGGGGGTGGGGTGGGGCAGGAC
AGCAAGGGGGAGGATTGGGAAGACAATAGCAGGCATGCTGGGGATGCGGTGGGCTCTATGGGCTGGTTCT
GTATGGGCACAGACAACCTAACTAATTTCCTGGCCCTCAAGGTGACTTGCTTGAACTTGCCACCTTCGCC
ACTAGGGGGCAGCATTGGTTTACACAGGGTGAACAAACGTTCAATTCTAAACTAATATTCTTTGGTGGGA
AAGTGTGTTCATTTTGGTTTGTTTTGAAGAAGTCACTTCATACCTTTGAACTGGGGTTAAGCTGGTTAAC
TCCCAAAAACGCCATATATGGAGTTCCGCGTTACATAACTTACGGTAAATGGCCCGCCTGGCTGACCGCC
CAACGACCCCCGCCCATTGACGTCAATAATGACGTATGTTCCCATAGTAACGCCAATAGGGACTTTCCAT
TGACGTCAATGGGTGGAGTATTTACGGTAAACTGCCCACTTGGCAGTACATCAAGTGTATCATATGCCAA
GTACGCCCCCTATTGACGTCAATGACGGTAAATGGCCCGCCTGGCATTATGCCCAGTACATGACCTTATG
GGACTTTCCTACTTGGCAGTACATCTACGTATTAGTCATCGCTATTACCATGGTCGAGGTGAGCCCCACG
TTCTGCTTCACTCTCCCCATCTCCCCCCCCTCCCCACCCCCAATTTTGTATTTATTTATTTTTTAATTAT
TTTGTGCAGCGATGGGGGCGGGGGGGGGGGGGGCGCGCGCCAGGCGGGGCGGGGCGGGGCGAGGGGCGGG
GCGGGGCGAGGCGGAGAGGTGCGGCGGCAGCCAATCAGAGCGGCGCGCTCCGAAAGTTTCCTTTTATGGC
GAGGCGGCGGCGGCGGCGGCCCTATAAAAAGCGAAGCGCGCGGCGGGCGGGAGTCGCTGCGTTGCCTTCG
CCCCGTGCCCCGCTCCGCGCCGCCTCGCGCCGCCCGCCCCGGCTCTGACTGACCGCGTTACTCCCACAGG
TGAGCGGGCGGGACGGCCCTTCTCCTCCGGGCTGTAATTAGCGCTTGGTTTAATGACGGCTCGTTTCTTT
TCTGTGGCTGCGTGAAAGCCTTAAAGGGCTCCGGGAGGGCCCTTTGTGCGGGGGGGAGCGGCTCGGGGGG
TGCGTGCGTGTGTGTGTGCGTGGGGAGCGCCGCGTGCGGCCCGCGCTGCCCGGCGGCTGTGAGCGCTGCG
GGCGCGGCGCGGGGCTTTGTGCGCTCCGCGTGTGCGCGAGGGGAGCGCGGCCGGGGGCGGTGCCCCGCGG
TGCGGGGGGGCTGCGAGGGGAACAAAGGCTGCGTGCGGGGTGTGTGCGTGGGGGGGTGAGCAGGGGGTGT
GGGCGCGGCGGTCGGGCTGTAACCCCCCCCTGCACCCCCCTCCCCGAGTTGCTGAGCACGGCCCGGCTTC
GGGTGCGGGGCTCCGTACGGGGCGTGGCGCGGGGCTCGCCGTGCCGGGCGGGGGGTGGCGGCAGGTGGGG
GTGCCGGGCGGGGCGGGGCCGCCTCGGGCCGGGGAGGGCTCGGGGGAGGGGCGCGGCGGCCCCCGGAGTG
CCGGCGGCTGTCGAGGCGCGGCGAGCCGCAGCCATTGCCTTTTATGGTAATCGTGCGAGAGGGCGCAGGG
ACTTCCTTTGTCCCAAATCTGTGCGGAGCCGAAATCTGGGAGGCGCCGCCGCACCCCCTCTAGCGGGCGC
GGGGCGAAGCGGTGCGGCGCCGGCAGGAAGGAAATGGGCGGGGAGGGCCTTCGTGCGTCGCCGCGCCGCC
GTCCCCTTCTCCCTCTCCAGCCTCGGGGCTGTCCGCGGGGGGACGGCTGCCTTCGGGGGGGACGGGGCAG
GGCGGGGTTCGGCTTCTGGCGTGTGACCGGCGGCTCTAGAGCCTCTGCTAACCATGTTCATGCCTTCTTC
TTTTTCCTACAGCTCCTGGGCAACGTGCTGGTTATTGTGCTGTCTCATCATTTTGGCAAAGAATTCGCCA
CTATGCCAGAGCCAGCGAAGTCTGCTCCCGCCCCGAAAAAGGGCTCCAAGAAGGCGGTGACTAAGGCGCA
GAAGAAAGGCGGCAAGAAGCGCAAGCGCAGCCGCAAGGAGAGCTATTCCATCTATGTGTACAAGGTTCTG
AAGCAGGTCCACCCTGACACCGGCATTTCGTCCAAGGCCATGGGCATCATGAATTCGTTTGTGAACGACA
TTTTCGAGCGCATCGCAGGTGAGGCTTCCCGCCTGGCGCATTACAACAAGCGCTCGACCATCACCTCCAG
GGAGATCCAGACGGCCGTGCGCCTGCTGCTGCCTGGGGAGTTGGCCAAGCACGCCGTGTCCGAGGGTACT
AAGGCCATCACCAAGTACACCAGCGCTAAGGGTTCTGTATCAAAAGGCGAGGCGGTCATTAAAGAGTTCA
TGAGGTTTAAAGTCCATATGGAAGGAAGCATGAATGGTCACGAGTTTGAGATAGAGGGAGAGGGTGAGGG
AAGGCCGTACGAAGGGACGCAAACTGCGAAGTTGAAGGTAACGAAAGGCGGCCCTCTGCCATTCTCTTGG
GACATCCTTTCACCGCAATTTATGTACGGCTCTAGGGCCTTCACAAAACACCCCGCCGATATTCCGGATT
ACTATAAACAAAGTTTTCCTGAGGGCTTCAAGTGGGAAAGAGTAATGAACTTCGAGGATGGGGGAGCTGT
GACGGTTACTCAAGACACTAGCCTGGAGGACGGTACTCTTATATACAAGGTAAAACTAAGAGGGACGAAT
TTTCCGCCAGACGGCCCCGTGATGCAAAAAAAAACTATGGGGTGGGAAGCATCCACCGAGAGGCTGTACC
CCGAAGACGGGGTCCTGAAGGGTGATATTAAAATGGCATTAAGATTAAAAGATGGCGGGAGATACTTAGC
TGACTTCAAGACTACATATAAAGCCAAAAAACCTGTACAGATGCCTGGAGCTTACAATGTGGATCGTAAG
CTGGATATTACATCCCACAACGAAGATTATACCGTGGTGGAGCAGTACGAGCGTTCAGAGGGGCGTCACT
CCACCGGGGGTATGGATGAATTATACAAGAGCGGTCTTAGAAGCAGGGCGCAAGCGTCAAATTCAGCGGT
AGATGGAACAGCAGGTCCAGGTAGTACTGGCAGCAGAGGATCCTAACTCGAGATTCACTCCTCAGGTGCA
GGCTGCCTATCAGAAGGTGGTGGCTGGTGTGGCCAATGCCCTGGCTCACAAATACCACTGAGATCTTTTT
CCCTCTGCCAAAAATTATGGGGACATCATGAAGCCCCTTGAGCATCTGACTTCTGGCTAATAAAGGAAAT
TTATTTTCATTGCAATAGTGTGTTGGAATTTTTTGTGTCTCTCACTCGGAAGGACATATGGGAGGGCAAA
TCATTTAAAACATCAGAATGAGTATTTGGTTTAGAGTTTGGCAACATATGCCCATATGCTGGCTGCCATG
AACAAAGGTTGGCTATAAAGAGGTCATCAGTATATGAAACAGCCCCCTGCTGTCCATTCCTTATTCCATA
GAAAAGCCTTGACTTGAGGTTAGATTTTTTTTATATTTTGTTTTGTGTTATTTTTTTCTTTAACATCCCT
AAAATTTTCCTTACATGTTTTACTAGCCAGATTTTTCCTCCTCTCCTGACTACTCCCAGTCATAGCTGTC
CCTCTTCTCTTATGGAGATCCCTCGACCTGCAGCCCAAGCTTGGCGTAATGCTGAGCA
