Features (pLannotate 1.2.2; 18 found; start..end, strand, type, name):
    239..539     +  enhancer       CMV enhancer: human cytomegalovirus immediate early enhancer
    540..743     +  promoter       CMV promoter: human cytomegalovirus (CMV) immediate early promoter
    777..1798    +  CDS            HygR (fragment): aminoglycoside phosphotransferase from E. coli; aph(4)-Ia; confers resistance to hygromycin
   1817..2024    +  polyA_signal   bGH poly(A) signal: bovine growth hormone polyadenylation signal
   2344..2362    -  promoter       T3 promoter: promoter for bacteriophage T3 RNA polymerase
   2402..3217    -  CDS            KanR: aminoglycoside phosphotransferase; aph(3')-Ia; confers resistance to kanamycin in bacteria or G418 (Geneticin®) in eukaryotes
   3442..4030    +  rep_origin     ori: high-copy-number ColE1/pMB1/pBR322/pUC origin of replication
   4142..4160    +  promoter       T7 promoter: promoter for bacteriophage T7 RNA polymerase
   4751..4795    +  promoter       CMVd3 promoter: truncated human cytomegalovirus (CMV) immediate early promoter that yields strongly reduced expression relative to the full-length promoter
   4879..5550    +  CDS            hmAzami-Green: humanized monomeric Azami-Green fluorescent protein mammalian codon-optimized
   5577..5801    +  polyA_signal   bGH poly(A) signal: bovine growth hormone polyadenylation signal
   6049..6352    +  enhancer       CMV enhancer: human cytomegalovirus immediate early enhancer
   6354..6623    +  promoter       chicken β-actin promoter: No description available
   6624..7640    +  intron         chimeric intron: chimera between introns from chicken β-actin and rabbit β-globin
   7701..8078    +  CDS            H2B: human histone H2B; HIST1H2BJ
   8085..8777    +  CDS            mScarlet: mScarlet is a basic (constitutively fluorescent) red fluorescent protein published in 2016, derived from synthetic construct. It has moderate acid sensitivity.
   8872..8946    +  CDS            HBB (fragment): HBB_PONPY - Experimental evidence at transcript level: Swiss-Prot protein existence level 2. Involved in oxygen transport from the lung to the various peripheral tissues. From Pongo pygmaeus (Bornean orangutan).
   9017..9072    +  polyA_signal   β-globin poly(A) signal: rabbit β-globin polyadenylation signal (Gil and Proudfoot, 1987)
>Addgene plasmid #124006 | JPF0515 | addgene full sequence | sequence record 252389 | Addgene NGS Result
GTTACAGAGATGTTACGAACCCTGAACAGGTTGACTATTAATTGTGTCTGCTTGATGTGGACACCAGGTG
GCGCTGGACATCAGATTTGGAGAGGCAGTTGTCTAGGGAACCGGGCTCTGTGCCAGCGCAGGAGGCAGGC
TGGCTCTCCTATTCCAGGGATGCTCATCCAGGAAGGAAAGGTTGCATGCTGGACACACTAACCTTACAGC
GGTGGGCTCTATGGGGTACCTACGTAGGTACATAACTTACGGTAAATGGCCCGCCTGGCTGACCGCCCAA
CGACCCCCGCCCATTGACGTCAATAATGACGTATGTTCCCATAGTAACGCCAATAGGGACTTTCCATTGA
CGTCAATGGGTGGAGTATTTACGGTAAACTGCCCACTTGGCAGTACATCAAGTGTATCATATGCCAAGTA
CGCCCCCTATTGACGTCAATGACGGTAAATGGCCCGCCTGGCATTATGCCCAGTACATGACCTTATGGGA
CTTTCCTACTTGGCAGTACATCTACGTATTAGTCATCGCTATTACCATGGTGATGCGGTTTTGGCAGTAC
ATCAATGGGCGTGGATAGCGGTTTGACTCACGGGGATTTCCAAGTCTCCACCCCATTGACGTCAATGGGA
GTTTGTTTTGGCACCAAAATCAACGGGACTTTCCAAAATGTCGTAACAACTCCGCCCCATTGACGCAAAT
GGGCGGTAGGCGTGTACGGTGGGAGGTCTATATAAGCAGAGCTCGTTTAGTGAACCGTCAGATAGCCACC
ATGGGTAAAAAGCCTGAACTCACCGCGACGTCTGTCGAGAAGTTTCTGATCGAAAAGTTCGACAGCGTGT
CCGACCTGATGCAGCTCTCGGAGGGCGAAGAATCTCGTGCTTTCAGCTTCGATGTAGGAGGGCGTGGATA
TGTCCTGCGGGTAAATAGCTGCGCCGATGGTTTCTACAAAGATCGTTATGTTTATCGGCACTTTGCATCG
GCCGCGCTCCCGATTCCGGAAGTGCTTGACATTGGGGAATTTAGCGAGAGCCTGACCTATTGCATCTCCC
GCCGTGCACAGGGTGTCACGTTGCAAGACCTGCCTGAAACCGAACTGCCCGCTGTTCTGCAACCGGTCGC
GGAGGCCATGGATGCGATCGCTGCGGCCGATCTTAGCCAGACGAGCGGGTTCGGCCCATTCGGACCGCAA
GGAATCGGTCAATACACTACATGGCGTGATTTCATATGCGCGATTGCTGATCCCCATGTGTATCACTGGC
AAACTGTGATGGACGACACCGTCAGTGCGTCCGTCGCGCAGGCTCTCGATGAGCTGATGCTTTGGGCCGA
GGACTGCCCCGAAGTCCGGCACCTCGTGCACGCGGATTTCGGCTCCAACAATGTCCTGACGGACAATGGC
CGCATAACAGCGGTCATTGACTGGAGCGAGGCGATGTTCGGGGATTCCCAATACGAGGTCGCCAACATCT
TCTTCTGGAGGCCGTGGTTGGCTTGTATGGAGCAGCAGACGCGCTACTTCGAGCGGAGGCATCCGGAGCT
TGCAGGATCGCCGCGGCTCCGGGCGTATATGCTCCGCATTGGTCTTGACCAACTCTATCAGAGCTTGGTT
GACGGCAATTTCGATGATGCAGCTTGGGCGCAGGGTCGATGCGACGCAATCGTCCGATCCGGAGCCGGGA
CTGTCGGGCGTACACAAATCGCCCGCAGAAGCGCGGCCGTCTGGACCGATGGCTGTGTAGAAGTACTCGC
CGATAGTGGAAACCGACGCCCCAGCACTCGTCCGAGGGCAAAGGAATAACTCGAGCGACGCCTCGACTGT
GCCTTCTAGTTGCCAGCCATCTGTTGTTTGCCCCTCCCCCGTGCCTTCCTTGACCCTGGAAGGTGCCACT
CCCACTGTCCTTTCCTAATAAAATGAGGAAATTGCATCGCATTGTCTGAGTAGGTGTCATTCTATTCTGG
GGGGTGGGGTGGGGCAGGACAGCAAGGGGGAGGATTGGGAAGACAATAGCAGGCATGCTGGGGATGCGGT
GGGCTCTATGAGTATCGATACTAGTTAAAAGTTTTGTTACTTTATAGAAGAAATTTTGAGTTTTTGTTTT
TTTTTAATAAATAAATAAACATAAATAAATTGTTTGTTGAATTTATTATTAGTATGTAAGTGTAAATATA
ATAAAACTTAATATCTATTCAAATTAATAAATAAACCTCGATATACAGACCGATAAAACACATGCGTCAA
TTTTACGCATGATTATCTTTAACGTACGTCACAATATGATTATCTTTCTAGGGTTAATCTAGTATACGCG
TATGCGGCCGCTTAATTAATCCAGCTTTTGTTCCCTTTAGTGAGGGTTAATTCCGAGCGGCCGCGTGTTA
CAACCAATTAACCAATTCTGATTAGAAAAACTCATCGAGCATCAAATGAAACTGCAATTTATTCATATCA
GGATTATCAATACCATATTTTTGAAAAAGCCGTTTCTGTAATGAAGGAGAAAACTCACCGAGGCAGTTCC
ATAGGATGGCAAGATCCTGGTATCGGTCTGCGATTCCGACTCGTCCAACATCAATACAACCTATTAATTT
CCCCTCGTCAAAAATAAGGTTATCAAGTGAGAAATCACCATGAGTGACGACTGAATCCGGTGAGAATGGC
AAAAGCTTATGCATTTCTTTCCAGACTTGTTCAACAGGCCAGCCATTACGCTCGTCATCAAAATCACTCG
CATCAACCAAACCGTTATTCATTCGTGATTGCGCCTGAGCGAGGCGAAATACGCGATCGCTGTTAAAAGG
ACAATTACAAACAGGAATCGAATGCAACCGGCGCAGGAACACTGCCAGCGCATCAACAATATTTTCACCT
GAATCAGGATATTCTTCTAATACCTGGAATGCTGTTTTCCCGGGGATCGCAGTGGTGAGTAACCATGCAT
CATCAGGAGTACGGATAAAATGCTTGATGGTCGGAAGAGGCATAAATTCCGTCAGCCAGTTTAGTCTGAC
CATCTCATCTGTAACATCATTGGCAACGCTACCTTTGCCATGTTTCAGAAACAACTCTGGCGCATCGGGC
TTCCCATACAATCGATAGATTGTCGCACCTGATTGCCCGACATTATCGCGAGCCCATTTATACCCATATA
AATCAGCATCCATGTTGGAATTTAATCGCGGCCTGGAGCAAGACGTTTCCCGTTGAATATGGCTCATAAC
ACCCCTTGTATTACTGTTTATGTAAGCAGACAGTTTTATTGTTCATGATGATATATTTTTATCTTGTGCA
ATGTAACATCAGAGATTTTGAGACACAACGTGGCTTTGTTGAATAAATCGAACTTTTGCTGAGTTGAAGG
ATCAGTCATGACCAAAATCCCTTAACGTGAGTTTTCGTTCCACTGAGCGTCAGACCCCGTAGAAAAGATC
AAAGGATCTTCTTGAGATCCTTTTTTTCTGCGCGTAATCTGCTGCTTGCAAACAAAAAAACCACCGCTAC
CAGCGGTGGTTTGTTTGCCGGATCAAGAGCTACCAACTCTTTTTCCGAAGGTAACTGGCTTCAGCAGAGC
GCAGATACCAAATACTGTTCTTCTAGTGTAGCCGTAGTTAGGCCACCACTTCAAGAACTCTGTAGCACCG
CCTACATACCTCGCTCTGCTAATCCTGTTACCAGTGGCTGCTGCCAGTGGCGATAAGTCGTGTCTTACCG
GGTTGGACTCAAGACGATAGTTACCGGATAAGGCGCAGCGGTCGGGCTGAACGGGGGGTTCGTGCACACA
GCCCAGCTTGGAGCGAACGACCTACACCGAACTGAGATACCTACAGCGTGAGCTATGAGAAAGCGCCACG
CTTCCCGAAGGGAGAAAGGCGGACAGGTATCCGGTAAGCGGCAGGGTCGGAACAGGAGAGCGCACGAGGG
AGCTTCCAGGGGGAAACGCCTGGTATCTTTATAGTCCTGTCGGGTTTCGCCACCTCTGACTTGAGCGTCG
ATTTTTGTGATGCTCGTCAGGGGGGCGGAGCCTATGGAAAAACGCCAGCAACGCGGCCTTTTTACGGTTC
CTGGCCTTTTGCTGGCCTTTTGCTCACATGTTCTTTCCTGCGTTATCCCCTGATTCTGTGGATAACCGTG
CGGCCGCCAATTAATACGACTCACTATAGGGCGAATTGGGGCGCGCCATTCTAGATTAACCCTAGAAAGA
TAGTCTGCGTAAAATTGACGCATGCATTCTTGAAATATTGCTCTCTCTTTCTAAATAGCGCGAATCCGTC
GCTGTGCATTTAGGACATCTCAGTCGCCGCTTGGAGCTCCCGTGAGGCGTGCTTGTCAATGCGGTAAGTG
TCACTGATTTTGAACTATAACGACCGCGTGAGTCAAAATGACGCATGATTATCTTTTACGTGACTTTTAA
GATTTAACTCATACGATAATTATATTGTTATTTCATGTTCTACTTACGTGATAACTTATTATATATATAT
TTTCTTGTTATAGATATCAACTAGAATGCTAGCATGGGCCCAGATCTCCATGGGCCCTGAATTCGCATCT
AGACTGAACTGGCCGATAATTGCAGACGAGGAGCATCGCCCTTCCCCGGCCCTCAGGTAAGAGGACCAAA
TACCGTAGCCGTTTCCAATTTCAGTCCTTTAGCGCCACCTGGTGCTAACTACTCTATCACGCTTTTATCC
AATAACTACCTTTGTAAATTTCCTTTCAAAAGTTCTGGCCGGGCGCGGTGGCAACGGCAAATGGGCGGTA
GGCGTGTACGGTGGGAGGTCTATATAAGCAGAGCTGGTTTAGTGAACCGTCAGATCCGCTAGCGCTACCG
GTCGCCACTATGCCCAAGAAGAAGAGGAAGGTGGAGGACGCCGGTTCTGTGAGCGTGATCAAGCCCGAGA
TGAAGATCAAGCTGTGCATGAGGGGCACCGTGAACGGCCACAACTTCGTGATCGAGGGCGAGGGCAAGGG
CAACCCCTACGAGGGCACCCAGATCCTGGACCTGAACGTGACCGAGGGCGCCCCCCTGCCCTTCGCCTAC
GACATCCTGACCACCGTGTTCCAGTACGGCAACAGGGCCTTCACCAAGTACCCCGCCGACATCCAGGACT
ACTTCAAGCAGACCTTCCCCGAGGGCTACCACTGGGAGAGGAGCATGACCTACGAGGACCAGGGCATCTG
CACCGCCACCAGCAACATCAGCATGAGGGGCGACTGCTTCTTCTACGACATCAGGTTCGACGGCACCAAC
TTCCCCCCCAACGGCCCCGTGATGCAGAAGAAGACCCTGAAGTGGGAGCCCAGCACCGAGAAGATGTACG
TGGAGGACGGCGTGCTGAAGGGCGACGTGAACATGAGGCTGCTGCTGGAGGGCGGCGGCCACTACAGGTG
CGACTTCAAGACCACCTACAAGGCCAAGAAGGAGGTGAGGCTGCCCGACGCCCACAAGATCGACCACAGG
ATCGAGATCCTGAAGCACGACAAGGACTACAACAAGGTGAAGCTGTACGAGAACGCCGTGGCCAGGTACT
CCATGCTGCCCAGCCAGGCCGGATCCTAACTCGAGCGACGCCTCGACTGTGCCTTCTAGTTGCCAGCCAT
CTGTTGTTTGCCCCTCCCCCGTGCCTTCCTTGACCCTGGAAGGTGCCACTCCCACTGTCCTTTCCTAATA
AAATGAGGAAATTGCATCGCATTGTCTGAGTAGGTGTCATTCTATTCTGGGGGGTGGGGTGGGGCAGGAC
AGCAAGGGGGAGGATTGGGAAGACAATAGCAGGCATGCTGGGGATGCGGTGGGCTCTATGGGCTGGTTCT
GTATGGGCACAGACAACCTAACTAATTTCCTGGCCCTCAAGGTGACTTGCTTGAACTTGCCACCTTCGCC
ACTAGGGGGCAGCATTGGTTTACACAGGGTGAACAAACGTTCAATTCTAAACTAATATTCTTTGGTGGGA
AAGTGTGTTCATTTTGGTTTGTTTTGAAGAAGTCACTTCATACCTTTGAACTGGGGTTAAGCTGGTTAAC
TCCCAAAAACGCCATATATGGAGTTCCGCGTTACATAACTTACGGTAAATGGCCCGCCTGGCTGACCGCC
CAACGACCCCCGCCCATTGACGTCAATAATGACGTATGTTCCCATAGTAACGCCAATAGGGACTTTCCAT
TGACGTCAATGGGTGGAGTATTTACGGTAAACTGCCCACTTGGCAGTACATCAAGTGTATCATATGCCAA
GTACGCCCCCTATTGACGTCAATGACGGTAAATGGCCCGCCTGGCATTATGCCCAGTACATGACCTTATG
GGACTTTCCTACTTGGCAGTACATCTACGTATTAGTCATCGCTATTACCATGGTCGAGGTGAGCCCCACG
TTCTGCTTCACTCTCCCCATCTCCCCCCCCTCCCCACCCCCAATTTTGTATTTATTTATTTTTTAATTAT
TTTGTGCAGCGATGGGGGCGGGGGGGGGGGGGCGCGCGCCAGGCGGGGCGGGGCGAGGGGCGGGGCGGGG
CGAGGCGGAGAGGTGCGGCGGCAGCCAATCAGAGCGGCGCGCTCCGAAAGTTTCCTTTTATGGCGAGGCG
GCGGCGGCGGCGGCCCTATAAAAAGCGAAGCGCGCGGCGGGCGGGAGTCGCTGCGCGCTGCCTTCGCCCC
GTGCCCCGCTCCGCCGCCGCCTCGCGCCGCCCGCCCCGGCTCTGACTGACCGCGTTACTCCCACAGGTGA
GCGGGCGGGACGGCCCTTCTCCTCCGGGCTGTAATTAGCGCTTGGTTTAATGACGGCTTGTTTCTTTTCT
GTGGCTGCGTGAAAGCCTTGAGGGGCTCCGGGAGGGCCCTTTGTGCGGGGGGAGCGGCTCGGGGGGTGCG
TGCGTGTGTGTGTGCGTGGGGAGCGCCGCGTGCGGCTCCGCGCTGCCCGGCGGCTGTGAGCGCTGCGGGC
GCGGCGCGGGGCTTTGTGCGCTCCGCAGTGTGCGCGAGGGGAGCGCGGCCGGGGGCGGTGCCCCGCGGTG
CGGGGGGGGCTGCGAGGGGAACAAAGGCTGCGTGCGGGGTGTGTGCGTGGGGGGGTGAGCAGGGGGTGTG
GGCGCGTCGGTCGGGCTGCAACCCCCCCTGCACCCCCCTCCCCGAGTTGCTGAGCACGGCCCGGCTTCGG
GTGCGGGGCTCCGTACGGGGCGTGGCGCGGGGCTCGCCGTGCCGGGCGGGGGGTGGCGGCAGGTGGGGGT
GCCGGGCGGGGCGGGGCCGCCTCGGGCCGGGGAGGGCTCGGGGGAGGGGCGCGGCGGCCCCCGGAGTGCC
GGCGGCTGTCGAGGCGCGGCGAGCCGCAGCCATTGCCTTTTATGGTAATCGTGCGAGAGGGCGCAGGGAC
TTCCTTTGTCCCAAATCTGTGCGGAGCCGAAATCTGGGAGGCGCCGCCGCACCCCCTCTAGCGGGCGCGG
GGCGAAGCGGTGCGGCGCCGGCAGGAAGGAAATGGGCGGGGAGGGCCTTCGTGCGTCGCCGCGCCGCCGT
CCCCTTCTCCCTCTCCAGCCTCGGGGCTGTCCGCGGGGGGACGGCTGCCTTCGGGGGGGACGGGGCAGGG
CGGGGTTCGGCTTCTGGCGTGTGACCGGCGGCTCTAGAGCCTCTGCTAACCATGTTCATGCCTTCTTCTT
TTTCCTACAGCTCCTGGGCAACGTGCTGGTTATTGTGCTGTCTCATCATTTTGGCAAAGAATTCGCCACT
ATGCCAGAGCCAGCGAAGTCTGCTCCCGCCCCGAAAAAGGGCTCCAAGAAGGCGGTGACTAAGGCGCAGA
AGAAAGGCGGCAAGAAGCGCAAGCGCAGCCGCAAGGAGAGCTATTCCATCTATGTGTACAAGGTTCTGAA
GCAGGTCCACCCTGACACCGGCATTTCGTCCAAGGCCATGGGCATCATGAATTCGTTTGTGAACGACATT
TTCGAGCGCATCGCAGGTGAGGCTTCCCGCCTGGCGCATTACAACAAGCGCTCGACCATCACCTCCAGGG
AGATCCAGACGGCCGTGCGCCTGCTGCTGCCTGGGGAGTTGGCCAAGCACGCCGTGTCCGAGGGTACTAA
GGCCATCACCAAGTACACCAGCGCTAAGGGTTCTGTATCAAAAGGCGAGGCGGTCATTAAAGAGTTCATG
AGGTTTAAAGTCCATATGGAAGGAAGCATGAATGGTCACGAGTTTGAGATAGAGGGAGAGGGTGAGGGAA
GGCCGTACGAAGGGACGCAAACTGCGAAGTTGAAGGTAACGAAAGGCGGCCCTCTGCCATTCTCTTGGGA
CATCCTTTCACCGCAATTTATGTACGGCTCTAGGGCCTTCACAAAACACCCCGCCGATATTCCGGATTAC
TATAAACAAAGTTTTCCTGAGGGCTTCAAGTGGGAAAGAGTAATGAACTTCGAGGATGGGGGAGCTGTGA
CGGTTACTCAAGACACTAGCCTGGAGGACGGTACTCTTATATACAAGGTAAAACTAAGAGGGACGAATTT
TCCGCCAGACGGCCCCGTGATGCAAAAAAAAACTATGGGGTGGGAAGCATCCACCGAGAGGCTGTACCCC
GAAGACGGGGTCCTGAAGGGTGATATTAAAATGGCATTAAGATTAAAAGATGGCGGGAGATACTTAGCTG
ACTTCAAGACTACATATAAAGCCAAAAAACCTGTACAGATGCCTGGAGCTTACAATGTGGATCGTAAGCT
GGATATTACATCCCACAACGAAGATTATACCGTGGTGGAGCAGTACGAGCGTTCAGAGGGGCGTCACTCC
ACCGGGGGTATGGATGAATTATACAAGAGCGGTCTTAGAAGCAGGGCGCAAGCGTCAAATTCAGCGGTAG
ATGGAACAGCAGGTCCAGGTAGTACTGGCAGCAGAGGATCCTAACTCGAGATTCACTCCTCAGGTGCAGG
CTGCCTATCAGAAGGTGGTGGCTGGTGTGGCCAATGCCCTGGCTCACAAATACCACTGAGATCTTTTTCC
CTCTGCCAAAAATTATGGGGACATCATGAAGCCCCTTGAGCATCTGACTTCTGGCTAATAAAGGAAATTT
ATTTTCATTGCAATAGTGTGTTGGAATTTTTTGTGTCTCTCACTCGGAAGGACATATGGGAGGGCAAATC
ATTTAAAACATCAGAATGAGTATTTGGTTTAGAGTTTGGCAACATATGCCCATATGCTGGCTGCCATGAA
CAAAGGTTGGCTATAAAGAGGTCATCAGTATATGAAACAGCCCCCTGCTGTCCATTCCTTATTCCATAGA
AAAGCCTTGACTTGAGGTTAGATTTTTTTTATATTTTGTTTTGTGTTATTTTTTTCTTTAACATCCCTAA
AATTTTCCTTACATGTTTTACTAGCCAGATTTTTCCTCCTCTCCTGACTACTCCCAGTCATAGCTGTCCC
TCTTCTCTTATGGAGATCCCTCGACCTGCAGCCCAAGCTTGGCGTAATGCTGAGCA
